Addgene plasmid #68236: pDGB1_omega1R
Purpose: GoldenBraid level 1 Omega plant expression vector
Depositing lab: Diego Orzaez. Depositing organization: Agencia Estatal Consejo Superior de Investigaciones Científicas, M.P. Publication: GoldenBraid 2.0: a comprehensive DNA assembly framework for plant synthetic biology. Sarrion-Perdigones A, Vazquez-Vilar M, Palaci J, Castelijns B, Forment J, Ziarsolo P, Blanca J, Granell A, Orzaez D. Plant Physiol. 2013 Jul;162(3):1618-31. 10.1104/pp.113.217661 PubMed 23669743.
Backbone
  Vector backbone: pDGB1_omega1R
  Backbone manufacturer: self-made; derived from pGreenII generated at the JIC
  Vector type: Plant Expression, Synthetic Biology
Growth in bacteria
  Bacterial resistance: Spectinomycin, 50 μg/mL
  Growth temperature: 37°C
  Growth strain: DH5alpha
  Copy number: High Copy
Gene/Insert
  Gene/Insert name: empty vector
  Cloning method: Restriction Enzyme; 5′ cloning site BsmBI (unknown if destroyed); 3′ cloning site BsmBI (unknown if destroyed)
  Sequencing primers: 5′ caacctctcgggcttctgga
Terms and licenses: Academic/Nonprofit Terms; Industry Terms: Not Available to Industry
How to cite: pDGB1_omega1R was a gift from Diego Orzaez (Addgene plasmid # 68236 ; http://n2t.net/addgene:68236 ; RRID:Addgene_68236)
