[The description below was written by a language model from this plasmid's Addgene catalogue record and pLannotate feature annotations shown in this document.]
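Description:
pDGB1_omega1R is an empty destination vector from the GoldenBraid 2.0 modular DNA assembly system for plant synthetic biology. It is a small (about 3.5 kb) binary plasmid derived from pGreenII and classed as an omega-level plant expression vector. In E. coli it replicates at high copy from a ColE1/pUC-type origin. It also carries the pSa origin, which in pGreenII-type vectors supports replication in Agrobacterium, normally with replication functions supplied by a helper plasmid. Selection in bacteria is by spectinomycin, conferred by an aadA gene that appears to come from a class 1 integron context, since fragments of the Pc promoter and of a gentamicin resistance gene lie next to it. These fragments, like the short lacI, bom and Tn903-related annotations elsewhere, look like remnants of construction rather than functional parts.

Nopaline-type left and right T-DNA border repeats flank the cloning region, which would be transferred into plant cells during Agrobacterium-mediated transformation. As supplied, this region holds a lacZα cassette consisting of a CAP binding site, lac promoter and operator, a pUC-type multiple cloning site and a lacZα fragment. The record lists BsmBI as the cloning enzyme on both sides, so incoming parts are inserted by Type IIS restriction-ligation, presumably displacing the lacZα cassette and allowing blue/white screening, although the record does not say this. No plant promoter, terminator, reporter or plant selectable marker is annotated. Users supply these elements by combining transcriptional units built in other GoldenBraid vectors. The "1R" suffix names one member of the omega vector set, but the record does not explain what it means.
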