Features (pLannotate 1.2.2; 15 found; start..end, strand, type, name):
     32..74      +  CDS            lacI (fragment): lac repressor; lacI; The lac repressor binds to the lac operator to inhibit transcription in E. coli. This inhibition can be relieved by adding lactose or isopropyl-β-D-thiogalactopyranoside (IPTG).
     87..108     +  protein_bind   CAP binding site: CAP binding activates transcription in the presence of cAMP. E. coli catabolite activator protein
    123..153     +  promoter       lac promoter: promoter for the E. coli lac operon
    161..177     +  protein_bind   lac operator: The lac repressor binds to the lac operator to inhibit transcription in E. coli. This inhibition can be relieved by adding lactose or isopropyl-β-D-thiogalactopyranoside (IPTG). lac repressor encoded by lacI
    214..270     -  misc_feature   MCS: pUC18/19 multiple cloning site
    267..424     +  CDS            lacZα (fragment): LacZα fragment of β-galactosidase; lacZ fragment
    430..529     -  misc_feature   bom (fragment): basis of mobility region from pBR322
    636..660     +  misc_feature   RB T-DNA repeat: right border repeat from nopaline C58 T-DNA
    751..1339    -  rep_origin     ori: high-copy-number ColE1/pMB1/pBR322/pUC origin of replication
   1513..2301    -  CDS            aadA: S3AD_ECOLX - Experimental evidence at protein level: Swiss-Prot protein existence level 1. Mediates bacterial resistance to the antibiotics streptomycin and spectinomycin. From Escherichia coli.
   2308..2364    -  CDS            GmR (fragment): gentamycin acetyltransferase; aacC1; confers resistance to gentamycin
   2540..2563    -  promoter       Pc promoter (fragment): intI1 (promoter lies within the coding sequence); class 1 integron promoter
   2839..2940    +  CDS            TRA2_ECOLX (fragment): Protein predicted: Swiss-Prot protein existence level 4. Required for transposition of transposon Tn903. From Escherichia coli.
   2945..3380    +  rep_origin     pSa ori: origin of replication from bacterial plasmid pSa
   3507..3       +  misc_feature   LB T-DNA repeat (across the origin): left border repeat from nopaline C58 T-DNA (truncated)
>Addgene plasmid #68236 | pDGB1_omega1R | depositor full sequence | sequence record 126377 | pDGB1_omega1R sequence 3526 bps
TAACGAATTCGGTCTCAGGAGAGCGTGAGACGCAGCTGGCACGACAGGTTTCCCGACTGGAAAGCGGGCA
GTGAGCGCAACGCAATTAATGTGAGTTAGCTCACTCATTAGGCACCCCAGGCTTTACACTATATGCTTCC
GGCTCGTATGTTGTGTGGAATTGTGAGCGGATAACAATTTCACACAGGAAACAGCTATGACCATGATTAC
GCCAAGCTTGCATGCCTGCAGGTCGACTCTAGAGGATCCCCGGGTACCGAGCTCGAATTCACTGGCCGTC
GTTTTACAACGTCGTGACTGGGAAAACCCTGGCGTTACCCAACTTAATCGCCTTGCAGCACATCCCCCTT
TCGCCAGCTGGCGTAATAGCGAAGAGGCCTGCGCCGATCGCCCTTCCCAACAGTTGCGCAGCCTGAATGG
CGAATGGCGCCTGATGCGGTATTTTCTCCTTACGCATCTGTGCGGTATTTCACACCGCATATGGTGCACT
CTCAGTACAATCTGCTCTGATGCCGCATAGTTAAGCCAGCCCCGACACCCGCCAACACCCGCTGACGCGC
CCTGACGGGCTTGTCTGCTCCCGGCATCCGCTTACAGACAAGCTGTGCGTCTCACTCCGTCATGAGACCG
AATTCTGACAGGATATATTGGCGGGTAAACTAAGTCGCTGTATGTGTTTGTTTGAGATCTCATGTGAGCA
AAAGGCCAGCAAAAGGCCAGGAACCGTAAAAAGGCCGCGTTGCTGGCGTTTTTCCATAGGCTCCGCCCCC
CTGACGAGCATCACAAAAATCGACGCTCAAGTCAGAGGTGGCGAAACCCGACAGGACTATAAAGATACCA
GGCGTTTCCCCCTGGAAGCTCCCTCGTGCGCTCTCCTGTTCCGACCCTGCCGCTTACCGGATACCTGTCC
GCCTTTCTCCCTTCGGGAAGCGTGGCGCTTTCTCATAGCTCACGCTGTAGGTATCTCAGTTCGGTGTAGG
TCGTTCGCTCCAAGCTGGGCTGTGTGCACGAACCCCCCGTTCAGCCCGACCGCTGCGCCTTATCCGGTAA
CTATCGTCTTGAGTCCAACCCGGTAAGACACGACTTATCGCCACTGGCAGCAGCCACTGGTAACAGGATT
AGCAGAGCGAGGTATGTAGGCGGTGCTACAGAGTTCTTGAAGTGGTGGCCTAACTACGGCTACACTAGAA
GAACAGTATTTGGTATCTGCGCTCTGCTGAAGCCAGTTACCTTCGGAAGAAGAGTTGGTAGCTCTTGATC
CGGCAAACAAACCACCGCTGGTAGCGGTGGTTTTTTTGTTTGCAAGCAGCAGATTACGCGCAGAAAAAAA
GGATCTCAAGAAGATCCTTTGATCTTTTCTACGGGGTCTGACGCTCAGTGGAACGAAAACTCACGTTAAG
GGATTTTGGTCATGAGATTATCAAAAAGGATCTTCACCTAGATCCTTTTAAATTAAAAATGAAGTTTTAA
ATCAATCTAAAGTATATATGTGTAACATTGGTCTAGTGATTATTTGCCGACTACCTTGGTGATCTCGCCT
TTCACGTAGTGGACAAATTCTTCCAACTGATCTGCGCGCGAGGCCAAGCGATCTTCTTCTTGTCCAAGAT
AAGCCTGTCTAGCTTCAAGTATGACGGGCTGATACTGGGCCGGCAGGCGCTCCATTGCCCAGTCGGCAGC
GACATCCTTCGGCGCGATTTTGCCGGTTACTGCGCTGTACCAAATGCGGGACAACGTAAGCACTACATTT
CGCTCATCACCAGCCCAGTCGGGCGGCGAGTTCCATAGCGTTAAGGTTTCATTTAGCGCCTCAAATAGAT
CCTGTTCAGGAACCGGATCAAAGAGTTCCTCCGCCGCTGGACCTACCAAGGCAACGCTATGTTCTCTTGC
TTTTGTCAGCAAGATAGCCAGATCAATGTCGATCGTGGCTGGCTCGAAGATACCTGCAAGAATGTCATTG
CGCTGCCATTCTCCAAATTGCAGTTCGCGCTTAGCTGGATAACGCCACGGAATGATGTCGTCGTGCACAA
CAATGGTGACTTCTACAGCGCGGAGAATCTCGCTCTCTCCAGGGGAAGCCGAAGTTTCCAAAAGGTCGTT
GATCAAAGCTCGCCGCGTTGTTTCATCAAGCCTTACGGTCACCGTAACCAGCAAATCAATATCACTGTGT
GGCTTCAGGCCGCCATCCACTGCGGAGCCGTACAAATGTACGGCCAGCAACGTCGGTTCGAGATGGCGCT
CGATGACGCCAACTACCTCTGATAGTTGAGTCGATACTTCGGCGATCACCGCTTCCCTCATGATGTTTAA
CTTTGTTTTAGGGCGACTGCCCTGCTGCGTAACATCGTTGCTGCTCCATAACATCAAACATCGACCCACG
GCGTAACGCGCTTGCTGCTTGGATGCCCGAGGCATAGACTGTACCCCAAAAAAACAGTCATAACAAGCCA
TGAAAACCGCCACTGCGCCGTTACCACCGCTGCGTTCGGTCAAGGTTCTGGACCAGTTGCGTGAGCGCAT
ACGCTACTTGCATTACAGCTTACGAACCGAACAGGCTTATGTCCACTGGGTTCGTGCCTTCATCCGTTTC
CACGGTGTGCGTCACCCGGCAACCTTGGGCAGCAGCGAAGTCGAGGCATTTCTGTCCTGGCTGGAACACC
CCTTGTATTACTGTTTATGTAAGCAGACAGTTTTATTGTTCATGATGATATATTTTTATCTTGTGCAATG
TAACATCAGAGATTTTGAGACACAACGTGGCTTTGTTGAATAAATCGAACTTTTGCTGAGTTGAAGGATC
AGATCACGCATCTTCCCGACAACGCAGACCGTTCCGTGGCAAAGCAAAAGTTCAAAATCACCAACTGGTC
CACCTACAACAAAGCTCTCATCAACCGTGGCTCCCTCACTTTCTGGCTGGATGATGGGGCGATTCAGGCG
ATCCCCATCCAACAGCCCGCCGTCGAGCGGGCTTTTTTATCCCCGGAAGCCTGTGGATAGAGGGTAGTTA
TCCACGTGAAACCGCTAATGCCCCGCAAAGCCTTGATTCACGGGGCTTTCCGGCCCGCTCCAAAAACTAT
CCACGTGAAATCGCTAATCAGGGTACGTGAAATCGCTAATCGGAGTACGTGAAATCGCTAATAAGGTCAC
GTGAAATCGCTAATCAAAAAGGCACGTGAGAACGCTAATAGCCCTTTCAGATCAACAGCTTGCAAACACC
CCTCGCTCCGGCAAGTAGTTACAGCAAGTAGTATGTTCAATTAGCTTTTCAATTATGAATATATATATCA
ATTATTGGTCGCCCTTGGCTTGTGGACAATGCGCTACGCGCACCGGCTCCGCCCGTGGACAACCGCAAGC
GGTTGCCCACCGTCGAGCGCCTTTGCCCACAACCCGGCGGCCGGCCGCAACAGATCGTTTTATAAATTTT
TTTTTTTGAAAAAGAAAAAGCCCGAAAGGCGGCAACCTCTCGGGCTTCTGGATTTCCGATCCCCGGAATT
AGATCTTGGCAGGATATATTGTGGTG
