>Addgene plasmid #68236 | pDGB1_omega1R | addgene partial sequence | sequence record 126376 | ASK-FN2 5'-CGGCCTTTTTACGGTTCCTG-3'
GAGATCTCAAACAAACACATACAGCGACTTAGTTTACCCGCCAATATATCCTGTCAGAATTCGGTCTCAT
GACGGAGTGAGACGCACAGCTTGTCTGTAAGCGGATGCCGGGAGCAGACAAGCCCGTCAGGGCGCGTCAG
CGGGTGTTGGCGGGTGTCGGGGCTGGCTTAACTATGCGGCATCAGAGCAGATTGTACTGAGAGTGCACCA
TATGCGGTGTGAAATACCGCACAGATGCGTAAGGAGAAAATACCGCATCAGGCGCCATTCGCCATTCAGG
CTGCGCAACTGTTGGGAAGGGCGATCGGCGCAGGCCTCTTCGCTATTACGCCAGCTGGCGAAAGGGGGAT
GTGCTGCAAGGCGATTAAGTTGGGTAACGCCAGGGTTTTCCCAGTCACGACGTTGTAAAACGACGGCCAG
TGAATTCGAGCTCGGTACCCGGGGATCCTCTAGAGTCGACCTGCAGGCATGCAAGCTTGGCGTAATCATG
GTCATAGCTGTTTCCTGTGTGAAATTGTTATCCGCTCACAATTCCACACAACATACGAGCCGGAAGCATA
TAGTGTAAAGCCTGGGGTGCCTAATGAGTGAGCTAACTCACATTAATTGCGTTGCGCTCACTGCCCGCTT
TCCAGTCGGGAAACCTGTCGTGCCAGCTGCGTCTCACGCTCTCCTGAGACCGAATTCGTTACACCACAAT
ATATCCTGCCAAGATCTAATTCCGGGGATCGGAAATCCAGAAGCCCGAGAGGTTGCCGCCTTTCGGGCTT
TTTCTTTTTCAAAAAAAAAAATTTATAAAACGATCTGTTGCGGCCGGCCGCCGGGTTGTGGGCAAAGGCG
CTCGACGGTGGGCAACCGCTTGCGGTTGTCCAC
